>Addgene plasmid #80778 | pTSA29 | addgene full sequence | sequence record 197906 | Addgene NGS Result
TAATGTGAGTTAGCTCACTCATTAGGCACCCCAGGCTTTACACTTTATGCTTCCGGCTCGTATGTTGTGT
GGAATTGTGAGCGGATAACAATTTCACACAGGAAACAGCTATGACCATGATTACGCCAAGCGCGCAATTA
ACCCTCACTAAAGGGAACAAAAGCTGGAGCTCCACCGCGGTGGCGGCCGCTCTAGAACTAGTGGATCCCC
CGGGCTGCAGGAATTCGATATCAAGCTTATCGATACCGTCGACCTCGAGGGGGGGCCCGGTACCCAATTC
GCCCTATAGTGAGTCGTATTACGCGCGCTCACTGGCCGTCGTTTTACAACGTCGTGACTGGGAAAACCCT
GGCGTTACCCAACTTAATCGCCTTGCAGCACATCCCCCTTTCGCCAGCTGGCGTAATAGCGAAGAGGCCC
GCACCGATCGCCCTTCCCAACAGTTGCGCAGCCTGAATGGCGAATGGG
[124 nt withheld, positions 469-592]
C
[91 nt withheld, positions 594-684]
A
[49 nt withheld, positions 686-734]
CCTTTGACGTTGGAGTCCACGTTCTTT
[37 nt withheld, positions 762-798]
ACCCTATCTCGGTCTATTCTTTTGATTTATAAGGGATTTTGCCGATTTCGGCCTATTGGTTAAAAAATGA
GCTGATTTAACAAAAATTTAACGCGAATTTTAACAAAATATTAACGCTTACAATTTAGGTGGCACTTTTC
GGGGAAATGTGCGCGGAACCCCTATTTGTTTATTTTTCTAAATACATTCAAATATGTATCCGCTCATGAG
ACAATAACCCTGATAAATGCTTCAATAATATTGAAAAAGGAAGAGTATGAGTATTCAACATTTCCGTGTC
GCCCTTATTCCCTTTTTTGCGGCATTTTGCCTTCCTGTTTTTGCTCACCCAGAAACGCTGGTGAAAGTAA
AAGATGCTGAAGATCAGTTGGGTGCACGAGTGGGTTACATCGAACTGGATCTCAACAGCGGTAAGATCCT
TGAGAGTTTTCGCCCCGAAGAACGTTTTCCAATGATGAGCACTTTTAAAGTTCTGCTATGTGGCGCGGTA
TTATCCCGTATTGACGCCGGGCAAGAGCAACTCGGTCGCCGCATACACTATTCTCAGAATGACTTGGTTG
AGTACTCACCAGTCACAGAAAAGCATCTTACGGATGGCATGACAGTAAGAGAATTATGCAGTGCTGCCAT
AACCATGAGTGATAACACTGCGGCCAACTTACTTCTGACAACGATCGGAGGACCGAAGGAGCTAACCGCT
TTTTTGCACAACATGGGGGATCATGTAACTCGCCTTGATCGCTGGGAACCGGAGCTGAATGAAGCCATAC
CAAACGACGAGCGTGACACCACGATGCCTGTAGCAATGGCAACAACGTTGCGCAAACTATTAACTGGCGA
ACTACTTACTCTAGCTTCCCGGCAACAATTAATAGACTGGATGGAGGCGGATAAAGTTGCAGGACCACTT
CTGCGCTCGGCCCTTCCGGCTGGCTGGTTTATTGCTGATAAATCTGGAGCCGGTGAGCGTGGGTCTCGCG
GTATCATTGCAGCACTGGGGCCAGATGGTAAGCCCTCCCGTATCGTAGTTATCTACACGACGGGGAGTCA
GGCAACTATGGATGAACGAAATAGACAGATCGCTGAGATAGGTGCCTCACTGATTAAGCATTGGTAACTG
TCAGACCAAGTTTACTCATATATACTTTAGATTGATTTAAAACTTCATTTTTAATTTAAAAGGATCTAGG
TGAAGATCCTTTTTGATAATCTCATGACCAAAATCCCTTAACGTGAGTTTTCGTTCCACTGAGCGTCAGA
TCCCCGACAGTAAGACGGGTAAGCCTGTTGATGATACCGCTGCCTTACTGGGTGCATTAGCCAGTCTGAA
TGACCTGTCACGGGATAATCCGAAGTGGTCAGACTGGAAAATCAGAGGGCAGGAACTGCTGAACAGCAAA
AAGTCAGATAGCACCACATAGCAGACCCGCCATAAAACGCCCTGAGAAGCCCGTGACGGGCTTTTCTTGT
ATTATGGGTAGTTTCCTTGCATGAATCCATAAAAGGCGCCTGTAGTGCCATTTACCCCCATTCACTGCCA
GAGCCGTGAGCGCAGCGAACTGAATGTCACGAAAAAGACAGCGACTCAGGTGCCTGATGGTCGGAGACAA
AAGGAATATTCAGCGATTTGCCCGAGCTTGCGAGGGTGCTACTTAAGCCTTTAGGGTTTTAAGGTCTGTT
TTGTAGAGGAGCAAACAGCGTTTGCGACATCCTTTTGTAATACTGCGGAACTGACTAAAGTAGTGAGTTA
TACACAGGGCTGGGATCTATTCTTTTTATCTTTTTTTATTCTTTCTTTATTCTATAAATTATAACCACTT
GAATATAAACAAAAAAAACACACAAAGGTCTAGCGGAATTTACAGAGGGTCTAGCAGAATTTACAAGTTT
TCCAGCAAAGGTCTAGCAGAATTTACAGATACCCACAACTCAAAGGAAAAGGACTAGTAATTATCATTGA
CTAGCCCATCTCAATTGGTATAGTGATTAAAATCACCTAGACCAATTGAGATGTATGTCTGAATTAGTTG
TTTTCAAAGCAAATGAACTAGCGATTAGTCGCTATGACTTAACGGAGCATGAAACCAAGCTAATTTTATG
CTGTGTGGCACTACTCAACCCCACGATTGAAAACCCTACAAGGAAAGAACGGACGGTATCGTTCACTTAT
AACCAATACGTTCAGATGATGAACATCAGTAGGGAAAATGCTTATGGTGTATTAGCTAAAGCAACCAGAG
AGCTGATGACGAGAACTGTGGAAATCAGGAATCCTTTGGTTAAAGGCTTTGAGATTTTCCAGTGGACAAA
CTATGCCAAGTTCTCAAGCGAAAAATTAGAATTAGTTTTTAGTGAAGAGATATTGCCTTATCTTTTCCAG
TTAAAAAAATTCATAAAATATAATCTGGAACATGTTAAGTCTTTTGAAAACAAATACTCTATGAGGATTT
ATGAGTGGTTATTAAAAGAACTAACACAAAAGAAAACTCACAAGGCAAATATAGAGATTAGCCTTGATGA
ATTTAAGTTCATGTTAATGCTTGAAAATAACTACCATGAGTTTAAAAGGCTTAACCAATGGGTTTTGAAA
CCAATAAGTAAAGATTTAAACACTTACAGCAATATGAAATTGGTGGTTGATAAGCGAGGCCGCCCGACTG
ATACGTTGATTTTCCAAGTTGAACTAGATAGACAAATGGATCTCGTAACCGAACTTGAGAACAACCAGAT
AAAAATGAATGGTGACAAAATACCAACAACCATTACATCAGATTCCTACCTACATAACGGACTAAGAAAA
ACACTACACGATGCTTTAACTGCAAAAATTCAGCTCACCAGTTTTGAGGCAAAATTTTTGAGTGACATGC
AAAGTAAGTATGATCTCAATGGTTCGTTCTCATGGCTCACGCAAAAACAACGAACCACACTAGAGAACAT
ACTGGCTAAATACGGAAGGATCTGAGGTTCTTATGGCTCTTGTATCTATCAGTGAAGCATCAAGACTAAC
AAACAAAAGTAGAACAACTGTTCACCGTTACATATCAAAGGGAAAACTGTCCATATGCACAGATGAAAAC
GGTGTAAAAAAGATAGATACATCAGAGCTTTTACGAGTTTTTGGTGCATTTAAAGCTGTTCACCATGAAC
AGATCGACAATGTAACAGATGAACAGCATGTAACACCTAATAGAACAGGTGAAACCAGTAAAACAAAGCA
ACTAGAACATGAAATTGAACACCTGAGACAACTTGTTACAGCTCAACAGTCACACATAGACAGCCTGAAA
CAGGCGATGCTGCTTATCGAATCAAAGCTGCCGACAACACGGGAGCCAGTGACGCCTCCCGTGGGGAAAA
AATCATGGCAATTCTGGAAGAAATAGCGCTTTCAGCCGGCAAACCGGCTGAAGCCGGATCTGCGATTCTG
ATAACAAACTAGCAACACCAGAACAGCCCGTTTGCGGGCAGCAAAACCCGTACTTTTGGACGTTCCGGCG
GTTTTTTGTGGCGAGTGGTGTTCGGGCGGTGCGCGCAAGATCCATTATGTTAAACGGGCGAGTTTACATC
TCAAAACCGCCCGCTTAACACCATCAGAAATCCTCAGCGCGATTTTAAGCACCAACCCCCCCCCGTAACA
CCCAAATCCATACTGAAAGTGGCTTTGTTGAATAAATCGAACTTTTGCTGAGTTGAAGGATCAGATCACG
CATCCTCCCGACAACACAGACCATTCCGTGGCAAAGCAAAAGTTCAGAATCACCAACTGGTCCACCTACA
ACAAAGCTCTCATCAACCGTGGCTCCCTCACTTTCTGGCTGGATGATGAGGCGATTCAGGCCTGGTATGA
GTCGGCAACACCTTCATCACGAGGAAGGCCCCAGCGCTATTCTGATCTCGCCATCACCACCGTTCTGGTG
ATTAAACGCGTATTCCGGCTGACCCTGCGGGCTGCGCAGGGTTTTATTGATTCCATTTTTGCCCTGATGA
ACGTTCCGTTGCGCTGCCCGGATTACACCAGTGTCAGTAAGCGGGCAAAGTCGGTTAATGTCAGTTTCAA
AACGTCCACCCGGGGTGAAATCGCACACCTGGTGATTGATTCCACCGGGCTGAAGGTCTTTGGTGAAGGC
GAATGGAAAGTCAGAAAGCACGGCAAAGAGCGCCGTCGTATCTGGCGAAAGTTGCATCTTGCTGTGGGGA
TCTCACATGTTCTTTCCTGCGTTATCCCCTGATTCTGTGGATAACCGTATTACCGCCTTTGAGTGAGCTG
ATACCGCTCGCCGCAGCCGAACGACCGAGCGCAGCGAGTCAGTGAGCGAGGAAGCGGAAGAGCGCCCAAT
ACGCAAACCGCCTCTCCCCGCGCGTTGGCCGATTCATTAATGCAGCTGGCACGACAGGTTTCCCGACTGG
AAAGCGGGCAGTGAGCGCAACGCAAT
Features (pLannotate 1.2.2; 15 found; start..end, strand, type, name):
      1..22      +  protein_bind   CAP binding site: CAP binding activates transcription in the presence of cAMP. E. coli catabolite activator protein
     37..67      +  promoter       lac promoter: promoter for the E. coli lac operon
     75..91      +  protein_bind   lac operator: The lac repressor binds to the lac operator to inhibit transcription in E. coli. This inhibition can be relieved by adding lactose or isopropyl-β-D-thiogalactopyranoside (IPTG). lac repressor encoded by lacI
    136..154     +  promoter       T3 promoter: promoter for bacteriophage T3 RNA polymerase
    167..274     +  misc_feature   MCS: pBluescript multiple cloning site
    283..301     -  promoter       T7 promoter: promoter for bacteriophage T7 RNA polymerase
    309..464     +  CDS            lacZα (fragment): LacZα fragment of β-galactosidase; lacZ fragment
    469..897     +  rep_origin     f1 ori (sequence partly withheld): f1 bacteriophage origin of replication; arrow indicates direction of (+) strand synthesis
    950..1054    +  promoter       AmpR promoter: bla
   1055..1915    +  CDS            AmpR: β-lactamase; bla; confers resistance to ampicillin, carbenicillin, and related antibiotics
   2543..2765    +  rep_origin     pSC101 ori: low-copy replication origin that requires the Rep101 protein
   2813..3763    +  CDS            Rep101(Ts): temperature-sensitive version of the RepA protein needed for replication with the pSC101 origin (Armstrong et al., 1984); rep101 encoding an A56V mutation
   4668..4985    -  CDS            YT93_ECOLX (fragment): Protein predicted: Swiss-Prot protein existence level 4. May be associated with transposition functions of transposon Tn903. From Escherichia coli.
   5000..5128    +  rep_origin     RSF ori (fragment): Plasmids containing the RSF 1030 origin of replication can be propagated in E. coli cells that contain additional plasmids with compatible origins.
   5130..5222    +  CDS            lacI (fragment): lac repressor; lacI; The lac repressor binds to the lac operator to inhibit transcription in E. coli. This inhibition can be relieved by adding lactose or isopropyl-β-D-thiogalactopyranoside (IPTG).
