[The description below was written by a language model from this plasmid's Addgene catalogue record and pLannotate feature annotations shown in this document.]
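Description:
pTSA29 is an empty, low-copy E. coli cloning vector derived from pWSK29 whose defining property is conditional, temperature-sensitive replication. The roughly 5.2 kb plasmid replicates from the pSC101 origin, which depends on the plasmid-encoded Rep101 initiator. Here that protein is annotated as the temperature-sensitive variant carrying an A56V substitution, so the plasmid is maintained at a permissive temperature (30°C is recorded) and is expected to stop replicating and be lost from the population at higher temperatures. Selection is by ampicillin through the bla gene (AmpR) with its native promoter. An f1 origin is also present, which in principle allows single-stranded DNA production with helper phage.

The cloning region is of the pBluescript type. A CAP binding site, lac promoter and lac operator precede a multiple cloning site flanked by opposing T3 and T7 phage promoters, followed by a lacZα fragment. This layout normally supports blue/white screening of inserts by α-complementation and in vitro transcription from either strand, and the M13/pUC forward and reverse primers listed for the plasmid read across the site. Inserts are added by restriction enzyme cloning, and no gene is present in the deposited backbone. The annotation also picks up short fragments with no stated function: a Tn903-associated open reading frame, a partial RSF origin and a piece of lacI. These appear to be remnants of vector construction.

Vectors of this kind are generally used when a cloned gene must be supplied transiently and then cured by temperature shift, as in complementation tests. The record itself states only that it is a cloning vector with a temperature-sensitive origin.
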