Addgene plasmid #80778: pTSA29
Purpose: (Empty Backbone) Cloning vector with temperature sensitive origin of replication.
Depositing lab: Gregory Phillips. Depositing organization: Iowa State University. Publication: New cloning vectors with temperature-sensitive replication. Phillips GJ. Plasmid. 1999 Jan;41(1):78-81. 10.1006/plas.1998.1380 PubMed 9887310.
Backbone
  Vector backbone: pWSK29
  Backbone manufacturer: Wang, R.F. and S. R. Kushner. 1991. Gene 100:195-199.
Growth in bacteria
  Bacterial resistance: Ampicillin, 100 μg/mL
  Growth temperature: 30°C
  Growth strain: DH5alpha
  Copy number: Low Copy
Gene/Insert
  Cloning method: Restriction Enzyme
  Sequencing primers: 5′ M13/pUC Forward; 3′ M13/pUC Reverse
Terms and licenses: Academic/Nonprofit Terms; Industry Terms: Not Available to Industry
How to cite: pTSA29 was a gift from Gregory Phillips (Addgene plasmid # 80778 ; http://n2t.net/addgene:80778 ; RRID:Addgene_80778)
